>Addgene plasmid #43976 | pCoofy7 | depositor full sequence | sequence record 59478 | pCoofy7 sequence 5752 bps
TGGCGAATGGG
[124 nt withheld, positions 12-135]
C
[91 nt withheld, positions 137-227]
A
[49 nt withheld, positions 229-277]
CCTTTGACGTTGGAGTCCACGTTCTTT
[37 nt withheld, positions 305-341]
ACCCTATCTCGGTCTATTCTTTTGATTTATAAGGGATTTTGCCGATTTCGGCCTATTGGTTAAAAAATGA
GCTGATTTAACAAAAATTTAACGCGAATTTTAACAAAATATTAACGTTTACAATTTCAGGTGGCACTTTT
CGGGGAAATGTGCGCGGAACCCCTATTTGTTTATTTTTCTAAATACATTCAAATATGTATCCGCTCATGA
ATTAATTCTTAGAAAAACTCATCGAGCATCAAATGAAACTGCAATTTATTCATATCAGGATTATCAATAC
CATATTTTTGAAAAAGCCGTTTCTGTAATGAAGGAGAAAACTCACCGAGGCAGTTCCATAGGATGGCAAG
ATCCTGGTATCGGTCTGCGATTCCGACTCGTCCAACATCAATACAACCTATTAATTTCCCCTCGTCAAAA
ATAAGGTTATCAAGTGAGAAATCACCATGAGTGACGACTGAATCCGGTGAGAATGGCAAAAGTTTATGCA
TTTCTTTCCAGACTTGTTCAACAGGCCAGCCATTACGCTCGTCATCAAAATCACTCGCATCAACCAAACC
GTTATTCATTCGTGATTGCGCCTGAGCGAGACGAAATACGCGATCGCTGTTAAAAGGACAATTACAAACA
GGAATCGAATGCAACCGGCGCAGGAACACTGCCAGCGCATCAACAATATTTTCACCTGAATCAGGATATT
CTTCTAATACCTGGAATGCTGTTTTCCCGGGGATCGCAGTGGTGAGTAACCATGCATCATCAGGAGTACG
GATAAAATGCTTGATGGTCGGAAGAGGCATAAATTCCGTCAGCCAGTTTAGTCTGACCATCTCATCTGTA
ACATCATTGGCAACGCTACCTTTGCCATGTTTCAGAAACAACTCTGGCGCATCGGGCTTCCCATACAATC
GATAGATTGTCGCACCTGATTGCCCGACATTATCGCGAGCCCATTTATACCCATATAAATCAGCATCCAT
GTTGGAATTTAATCGCGGCCTAGAGCAAGACGTTTCCCGTTGAATATGGCTCATAACACCCCTTGTATTA
CTGTTTATGTAAGCAGACAGTTTTATTGTTCATGACCAAAATCCCTTAACGTGAGTTTTCGTTCCACTGA
GCGTCAGACCCCGTAGAAAAGATCAAAGGATCTTCTTGAGATCCTTTTTTTCTGCGCGTAATCTGCTGCT
TGCAAACAAAAAAACCACCGCTACCAGCGGTGGTTTGTTTGCCGGATCAAGAGCTACCAACTCTTTTTCC
GAAGGTAACTGGCTTCAGCAGAGCGCAGATACCAAATACTGTCCTTCTAGTGTAGCCGTAGTTAGGCCAC
CACTTCAAGAACTCTGTAGCACCGCCTACATACCTCGCTCTGCTAATCCTGTTACCAGTGGCTGCTGCCA
GTGGCGATAAGTCGTGTCTTACCGGGTTGGACTCAAGACGATAGTTACCGGATAAGGCGCAGCGGTCGGG
CTGAACGGGGGGTTCGTGCACACAGCCCAGCTTGGAGCGAACGACCTACACCGAACTGAGATACCTACAG
CGTGAGCTATGAGAAAGCGCCACGCTTCCCGAAGGGAGAAAGGCGGACAGGTATCCGGTAAGCGGCAGGG
TCGGAACAGGAGAGCGCACGAGGGAGCTTCCAGGGGGAAACGCCTGGTATCTTTATAGTCCTGTCGGGTT
TCGCCACCTCTGACTTGAGCGTCGATTTTTGTGATGCTCGTCAGGGGGGCGGAGCCTATGGAAAAACGCC
AGCAACGCGGCCTTTTTACGGTTCCTGGCCTTTTGCTGGCCTTTTGCTCACATGTTCTTTCCTGCGTTAT
CCCCTGATTCTGTGGATAACCGTATTACCGCCTTTGAGTGAGCTGATACCGCTCGCCGCAGCCGAACGAC
CGAGCGCAGCGAGTCAGTGAGCGAGGAAGCGGAAGAGCGCCTGATGCGGTATTTTCTCCTTACGCATCTG
TGCGGTATTTCACACCGCATATATGGTGCACTCTCAGTACAATCTGCTCTGATGCCGCATAGTTAAGCCA
GTATACACTCCGCTATCGCTACGTGACTGGGTCATGGCTGCGCCCCGACACCCGCCAACACCCGCTGACG
CGCCCTGACGGGCTTGTCTGCTCCCGGCATCCGCTTACAGACAAGCTGTGACCGTCTCCGGGAGCTGCAT
GTGTCAGAGGTTTTCACCGTCATCACCGAAACGCGCGAGGCAGCTGCGGTAAAGCTCATCAGCGTGGTCG
TGAAGCGATTCACAGATGTCTGCCTGTTCATCCGCGTCCAGCTCGTTGAGTTTCTCCAGAAGCGTTAATG
TCTGGCTTCTGATAAAGCGGGCCATGTTAAGGGCGGTTTTTTCCTGTTTGGTCACTGATGCCTCCGTGTA
AGGGGGATTTCTGTTCATGGGGGTAATGATACCGATGAAACGAGAGAGGATGCTCACGATACGGGTTACT
GATGATGAACATGCCCGGTTACTGGAACGTTGTGAGGGTAAACAACTGGCGGTATGGATGCGGCGGGACC
AGAGAAAAATCACTCAGGGTCAATGCCAGCGCTTCGTTAATACAGATGTAGGTGTTCCACAGGGTAGCCA
GCAGCATCCTGCGATGCAGATCCGGAACATAATGGTGCAGGGCGCTGACTTCCGCGTTTCCAGACTTTAC
GAAACACGGAAACCGAAGACCATTCATGTTGTTGCTCAGGTCGCAGACGTTTTGCAGCAGCAGTCGCTTC
ACGTTCGCTCGCGTATCGGTGATTCATTCTGCTAACCAGTAAGGCAACCCCGCCAGCCTAGCCGGGTCCT
CAACGACAGGAGCACGATCATGCGCACCCGTGGGGCCGCCATGCCGGCGATAATGGCCTGCTTCTCGCCG
AAACGTTTGGTGGCGGGACCAGTGACGAAGGCTTGAGCGAGGGCGTGCAAGATTCCGAATACCGCAAGCG
ACAGGCCGATCATCGTCGCGCTCCAGCGAAAGCGGTCCTCGCCGAAAATGACCCAGAGCGCTGCCGGCAC
CTGTCCTACGAGTTGCATGATAAAGAAGACAGTCATAAGTGCGGCGACGATAGTCATGCCCCGCGCCCAC
CGGAAGGAGCTGACTGGGTTGAAGGCTCTCAAGGGCATCGGTCGAGATCCCGGTGCCTAATGAGTGAGCT
AACTTACATTAATTGCGTTGCGCTCACTGCCCGCTTTCCAGTCGGGAAACCTGTCGTGCCAGCTGCATTA
ATGAATCGGCCAACGCGCGGGGAGAGGCGGTTTGCGTATTGGGCGCCAGGGTGGTTTTTCTTTTCACCAG
TGAGACGGGCAACAGCTGATTGCCCTTCACCGCCTGGCCCTGAGAGAGTTGCAGCAAGCGGTCCACGCTG
GTTTGCCCCAGCAGGCGAAAATCCTGTTTGATGGTGGTTAACGGCGGGATATAACATGAGCTGTCTTCGG
TATCGTCGTATCCCACTACCGAGATATCCGCACCAACGCGCAGCCCGGACTCGGTAATGGCGCGCATTGC
GCCCAGCGCCATCTGATCGTTGGCAACCAGCATCGCAGTGGGAACGATGCCCTCATTCAGCATTTGCATG
GTTTGTTGAAAACCGGACATGGCACTCCAGTCGCCTTCCCGTTCCGCTATCGGCTGAATTTGATTGCGAG
TGAGATATTTATGCCAGCCAGCCAGACGCAGACGCGCCGAGACAGAACTTAATGGGCCCGCTAACAGCGC
GATTTGCTGGTGACCCAATGCGACCAGATGCTCCACGCCCAGTCGCGTACCGTCTTCATGGGAGAAAATA
ATACTGTTGATGGGTGTCTGGTCAGAGACATCAAGAAATAACGCCGGAACATTAGTGCAGGCAGCTTCCA
CAGCAATGGCATCCTGGTCATCCAGCGGATAGTTAATGATCAGCCCACTGACGCGTTGCGCGAGAAGATT
GTGCACCGCCGCTTTACAGGCTTCGACGCCGCTTCGTTCTACCATCGACACCACCACGCTGGCACCCAGT
TGATCGGCGCGAGATTTAATCGCCGCGACAATTTGCGACGGCGCGTGCAGGGCCAGACTGGAGGTGGCAA
CGCCAATCAGCAACGACTGTTTGCCCGCCAGTTGTTGTGCCACGCGGTTGGGAATGTAATTCAGCTCCGC
CATCGCCGCTTCCACTTTTTCCCGCGTTTTCGCAGAAACGTGGCTGGCCTGGTTCACCACGCGGGAAACG
GTCTGATAAGAGACACCGGCATACTCTGCGACATCGTATAACGTTACTGGTTTCACATTCACCACCCTGA
ATTGACTCTCTTCCGGGCGCTATCATGCCATACCGCGAAAGGTTTTGCGCCATTCGATGGTGTCCGGGAT
CTCGACGCTCTCCCTTATGCGACTCCTGCATTAGGAAGCAGCCCAGTAGTAGGTTGAGGCCGTTGAGCAC
CGCCGCCGCAAGGAATGGTGCATGCAAGGAGATGGCGCCCAACAGTCCCCCGGCCACGGGGCCTGCCACC
ATACCCACGCCGAAACAAGCGCTCATGAGCCCGAAGTGGCGAGCCCGATCTTCCCCATCGGTGATGTCGG
CGATATAGGCGCCAGCAACCGCACCTGTGGCGCCGGTGATGCCGGCCACGATGCGTCCGGCGTAGAGGAT
CGAGATCTCGATCCCGCGAAATTAATACGACTCACTATAGGGGAATTGTGAGCGGATAACAATTCCCCTC
TAGAAGAAGGAGATTACCCATATGAAAGAAACCGCTGCTGCTAAATTCGAACGCCAGCACATGGACAGCC
CAGATCATTCCGCGGGTCTGGAAGTTCTGTTCCAGGGGCCCATGGACTAATGAGGTACCGGATCCGAATT
CGAGCTCCGTCGACAAGCTTGATATCGAATTCCTGCAGCCCAAACTGCAGTTGACAACATAAAAACTTTG
TGTTATACTTGTAACGTAAGGAGGTAATGATTCAGTTTAAGGTTTACACCTATAAAAGAGAGAGCCGTTA
TCGTCTGTTTGTGGATGTACAGAGTGATATTATTGACACGCCCGGGCGACGGATGGTGATCCCCCTGGCC
AGTGCACGTCTGCTGTCAGATAAAGTCTCCCGTGAACTTTACCCGGTGGTGCATATCGGGGATGAAAGCT
GGCGCATGATGACCACCGATATGGCCAGTGTGCCGGTCTCCGTTATCGGGGAAGAAGTGGCTGATCTCAG
CCACCGCGAAAATGACATCAAAAACGCCATTAACCTGATGTTCTGGGGAATATAAGCTTGCGGCCGCACT
CGAGCACCACCACCACCACCACTGAGATCCGGCTGCTAACAAAGCCCGAAAGGAAGCTGAGTTGGCTGCT
GCCACCGCTGAGCAATAACTAGCATAACCCCTTGGGGCCTCTAAACGGGTCTTGAGGGGTTTTTTGCTGA
AAGGAGGAACTATATCCGGAT
Features (pLannotate 1.2.2; 20 found; start..end, strand, type, name):
     12..467     +  rep_origin     f1 ori (sequence partly withheld): f1 bacteriophage origin of replication; arrow indicates direction of (+) strand synthesis
    494..551     +  promoter       AmpR promoter (fragment): bla
    560..1375    -  CDS            KanR: aminoglycoside phosphotransferase; aph(3')-Ia; confers resistance to kanamycin in bacteria or G418 (Geneticin®) in eukaryotes
   1497..2085    +  rep_origin     ori: high-copy-number ColE1/pMB1/pBR322/pUC origin of replication
   2271..2413    -  misc_feature   bom: basis of mobility region from pBR322
   2515..2706    -  CDS            rop: Rop protein, which maintains plasmids at low copy number; rop
   2723..3103    +  CDS            YPB1_ECOLX: Protein predicted: Swiss-Prot protein existence level 4. From Escherichia coli.
   3175..3466    -  CDS            TcR (fragment): tetracycline efflux protein; tet; confers resistance to tetracycline
   3481..3502    -  protein_bind   CAP binding site: CAP binding activates transcription in the presence of cAMP. E. coli catabolite activator protein
   3515..4597    -  CDS            lacI: lac repressor; lacI; The lac repressor binds to the lac operator to inhibit transcription in E. coli. This inhibition can be relieved by adding lactose or isopropyl-β-D-thiogalactopyranoside (IPTG).
   4598..4675    -  promoter       lacI promoter: lacI
   4683..4962    -  CDS            TcR (fragment): tetracycline efflux protein; tet; confers resistance to tetracycline
   4984..5002    +  promoter       T7 promoter: promoter for bacteriophage T7 RNA polymerase
   5003..5027    +  protein_bind   lac operator: The lac repressor binds to the lac operator to inhibit transcription in E. coli. This inhibition can be relieved by adding lactose or isopropyl-β-D-thiogalactopyranoside (IPTG). lac repressor encoded by lacI
   5056..5100    +  CDS            S-Tag: affinity and epitope tag derived from pancreatic ribonuclease A
   5181..5212    -  misc_feature   MCS (fragment): pBluescript multiple cloning site
   5274..5576    +  CDS            ccdB: CcdB, a bacterial toxin that poisons DNA gyrase; ccdB; Plasmids containing the ccdB gene cannot be propagated in standard E. coli strains.
   5596..5613    +  CDS            9xHis (fragment): 9xHis affinity tag
   5623..5672    +  CDS            SET1 (fragment): solubility-enhancement tag derived from T7 phage gene 10B
   5680..5727    +  terminator     T7 terminator: transcription terminator for bacteriophage T7 RNA polymerase
