[The description below was written by a language model from this plasmid's Addgene catalogue record and pLannotate feature annotations shown in this document.]
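Description:
pCoofy7 is an empty bacterial expression backbone of 5,752 bp, derived from the pET/pETM14 vector family and designed to receive open reading frames by ligation-independent cloning. It is propagated in E. coli through a pBR322-type ColE1 origin accompanied by the bom region and the rop gene, consistent with its catalogued low copy number, and is selected with kanamycin through an aminoglycoside phosphotransferase (KanR) cassette. An f1 phage origin is also present, and short tetracycline-resistance fragments appear to be non-functional remnants of the pBR322 ancestry.

The expression unit follows the standard pET arrangement: a T7 promoter immediately followed by a lac operator, with a plasmid-borne lacI gene under its own promoter, so that transcription depends on T7 RNA polymerase supplied by the host and is held off by lac repressor until induced with IPTG. Downstream lies an N-terminal S-tag, an affinity and epitope tag derived from pancreatic ribonuclease A, which is fused to the cloned protein. The cloning position is occupied by a ccdB cassette encoding the gyrase-poisoning CcdB toxin. Replacing it with an insert removes the toxin, so uncut or unrecombined parental vector is eliminated in ordinary E. coli strains, giving essentially background-free cloning. For the same reason the empty vector must be maintained in a ccdB-tolerant strain, here DB3.1. After ccdB the annotation detects a short His-tag fragment and a small fragment matching a T7 gene 10-derived solubility tag, followed by the T7 terminator. The record does not state whether the His sequence is meant to serve as a C-terminal tag. The vector belongs to a series intended for parallel cloning of one insert into differently tagged expression backbones.
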