Addgene plasmid #43976: pCoofy7
Purpose: (Empty Backbone)
Depositing lab: Sabine Suppmann. Depositing organization: Max Planck Institute of Biochemistry. Publication: A new method to customize protein expression vectors for fast, efficient and background free parallel cloning. Scholz J, Besir H, Strasser C, Suppmann S. BMC Biotechnol. 2013 Feb 14;13(1):12. 10.1186/1472-6750-13-12 PubMed 23410102.
Backbone
  Vector backbone: pET, pETM14
  Backbone manufacturer: Novagen, EMBL
  Backbone size (bp): 5752
  Modifications to backbone: Insertion of Llp-ccdB
  Vector type: Bacterial Expression
  Promoter: T7
  Tag / fusion protein: S (N terminal on backbone)
Growth in bacteria
  Bacterial resistance: Kanamycin, 50 μg/mL
  Growth temperature: 37°C
  Growth strain: DB3.1
  Growth instructions: ccdB Survival cells are NOT suitable for the unmodified plasmid containing the ccdB gene. The plasmid is provided in the recommended DB3.1 strain.
  Copy number: Low Copy
Gene/Insert
  Cloning method: Ligation Independent Cloning
  Sequencing primers: 5′ 5' TAATACGACTCACTATAGGG 3'; 3′ 5' GCTAGTTATTGCTCAGCGG 3'
Terms and licenses: Academic/Nonprofit Terms; Industry Terms: Not Available to Industry
Depositor comments: Test each preparation of the plasmid by transforming it into non-resistant cells (ex. DH5a) to ensure negative selection by ccdB kills all the transformed cells as expected.
How to cite: pCoofy7 was a gift from Sabine Suppmann (Addgene plasmid # 43976 ; http://n2t.net/addgene:43976 ; RRID:Addgene_43976)
