>Addgene plasmid #43976 | pCoofy7 | addgene partial sequence | sequence record 62730 | pBRrevBam 5'-GGTGATGTCGGCGATATAGG-3'
GCCGGCCACGATGCGTCCGGCGTAGAGGATCGAGATCTCGATCCCGCGAAATTAATACGACTCACTATAG
GGGAATTGTGAGCGGATAACAATTCCCCTCTAGAAGAAGGAGATTACCCATATGAAAGAAACCGCTGCTG
CTAAATTCGAACGCCAGCACATGGACAGCCCAGATCATTCCGCGGGTCTGGAAGTTCTGTTCCAGGGGCC
CATGGACTAATGAGGTACCGGATCCGAATTCGAGCTCCGTCGACAAGCTTGATATCGAATTCCTGCAGCC
CAAACTGCAGTTGACAACATAAAAACTTTGTGTTATACTTGTAACGTAAGGAGGTAATGATTCAGTTTAA
GGTTTACACCTATAAAAGAGAGAGCCGTTATCGTCTGTTTGTGGATGTACAGAGTGATATTATTGACACG
CCCGGGCGACGGATGGTGATCCCCCTGGCCAGTGCACGTCTGCTGTCAGATAAAGTCTCCCGTGAACTTT
ACCCGGTGGTGCATATCGGGGATGAAAGCTGGCGCATGATGACCACCGATATGGCCAGTGTGCCGGTCTC
CGTTATCGGGGAAGAAGTGGCTGATCTCAGCCACCGCGAAAATGACATCAAAAACGCCATTAACCTGATG
TTCTGGGGAATATAAGCTTGCGGCCGCACTCGAGCACCACCACCACCACCACTGAGATCCGGCTGCTAAC
AAAGCCCGAAAGGAAGCTGAGTTGGCTGCTGCCACCGCTGAGCAATAACTAGCATAACCCCTTGGGGCCT
CTAAACGGGTCTTGAGGGGTTTTTTGCTGAAAGGAGGAACTATATCCGGATTGGCGAATGGGACGCGCCC
TGTAGCGGCGCATTAA
